Addgene plasmid #56366: sfGFP-Caveolin-C-10
Purpose: Localization: Membrane, Excitation: 485, Emission: 507
Depositing lab: Michael Davidson. Depositing organization: Florida State University, Tallahassee.
Backbone
  Vector backbone: sfGFP-C1
  Backbone size w/o insert (bp): 4750
  Vector type: Mammalian Expression
  Selectable markers: Neomycin (select with G418)
Growth in bacteria
  Bacterial resistance: Kanamycin, 50 μg/mL
  Growth temperature: 37°C
  Growth strain: DH5alpha
  Copy number: High Copy
Gene/Insert
  Gene/Insert name: Caveolin (alt name: NM_001753)
  Species: H. sapiens (human)
  Entrez Gene: CAV1 (a.k.a. BSCL3, CGL3, LCCNS, MSTP085, PPH3, VIP21)
  Promoter: CMV
  Tag / fusion protein: sfGFP (N terminal on backbone)
  Cloning method: Unknown
  Sequencing primers: 5′ CMV-F; 3′ SV40pA-R
Terms and licenses: Academic/Nonprofit Terms; Industry Terms
Depositor comments: . Excitation = 485; Emission = 507
How to cite: sfGFP-Caveolin-C-10 was a gift from Michael Davidson (Addgene plasmid # 56366 ; http://n2t.net/addgene:56366 ; RRID:Addgene_56366)
