[The description below was written by a language model from this plasmid's Addgene catalogue record.]
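Description:
sfGFP-Caveolin-C-10 is a mammalian expression plasmid built on the sfGFP-C1 backbone (about 4.75 kb without insert), a C1-style fluorescent protein fusion vector in which the gene of interest is placed downstream of the fluorescent protein coding sequence. It is maintained in E. coli as a high-copy plasmid under kanamycin selection, and it carries a neomycin resistance marker so that transfected mammalian cells can be selected with G418. No feature table is provided, so the origin of replication and other backbone elements are not itemised in the record. The use of an SV40 polyA reverse sequencing primer suggests an SV40 polyadenylation signal downstream of the insert.

The payload is human caveolin-1 (CAV1), the scaffolding protein of caveolae, expressed from the CMV promoter as a fusion with superfolder GFP at its N terminus. The "C-10" in the name probably follows a naming convention denoting the C-type vector orientation and a 10-residue linker between the fluorescent protein and caveolin, but the record does not state this explicitly, and the cloning method is listed as unknown. Superfolder GFP is a robustly folding green variant, recorded here with excitation at 485 nm and emission at 507 nm.

The stated purpose is as a membrane localization marker: strong constitutive expression in transfected mammalian cells labels caveolin-containing membrane structures with green fluorescence. This makes the construct suited to live-cell or fixed-cell fluorescence imaging of caveolin distribution and dynamics, or to use as a membrane reference marker alongside spectrally distinct probes.
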