>Addgene plasmid #56366 | sfGFP-Caveolin-C-10 | depositor partial sequence | sequence record 87262 | insert sequence
GTCAGATCCGCTAGCGCTACCGGTCGCCACCATGGTGAGCAAGGGCGAGGAGCTGTTCACCGGGGTGGTG
CCCATCCTGGTCGAGCTGGACGGCGACGTAAACGGCCACAAGTTCAGCGTGCGCGGCGAGGGCGAGGGCG
ATGCCACCAACGGCAAGCTGACCCTGAAGTTCATCTGCACCACCGGCAAGCTGCCCGTGCCCTGGCCCAC
CCTCGTGACCACCCTGACCTACGGCGTGCAGTGCTTCAGCCGCTACCCCGACCACATGAAGCGCCACGAC
TTCTTCAAGTCCGCCATGCCCGAAGGCTACGTCCAGGAGCGCACCATCAGCTTCAAGGACGACGGCACCT
ACAAGACCCGCGCCGAGGTGAAGTTCGAGGGCGACACCCTGGTGAACCGCATCGAGCTGAAGGGCATCGA
CTTCAAGGAGGACGGCAACATCCTGGGGCACAAGCTGGAGTACAACTTCAACAGCCACAACGTCTATATC
ACCGCCGACAAGCAGAAGAACGGCATCAAGGCCAACTTCAAGATCCGCCACAACGTGGAGGACGGCAGCG
TGCAGCTCGCCGACCACTACCAGCAGAACACCCCCATCGGCGACGGCCCCGTGCTGCTGCCCGACAACCA
CTACCTGAGCACCCAGTCCGTGCTGAGCAAAGACCCCAACGAGAAGCGCGATCACATGGTCCTGCTGGAG
TTCGTGACCGCCGCCGGGATCACTCACGGCATGGACGAGCTGTACAAGTCCGGACTCAGATCTGGCAGCA
GTGGAGGTTCTGGGGGCAAATACGTAGACTCGGAGGGACATCTCTACACCGTTCCCATCCGGGAACAGGG
CAACATCTACAAGCCCAACAACAAGGCCATGGCAGACGAGCTGAGCGAGAAGCAAGTGTACGACGCGCAC
ACCAAGGAGATCGACCTGGTCAACCGCGACCCTAAACACCTCAACGATGACGTGGTCAAGATTGACTTTG
AAGATGTGATTGCAGAACCAGAAGGGACACACAGTTTTGACGGCATTTGGAAGGCCAGCTTCACCACCTT
CACTGTGACGAAATACTGGTTTTACCGCTTGCTGTCTGCCCTCTTTGGCATCCCGATGGCACTCATCTGG
GGCATTTACTTCGCCATTCTCTCTTTCCTGCACATCTGGGCAGTTGTACCATGCATTAAGAGCTTCCTGA
TTGAGATTCAGTGCATCAGCCGTGTCTATTCCATCTACGTCCACACCGTCTGTGACCCACTCTTTGAAGC
TGTTGGGAAAATATTCAGCAATGTCCGCATCAACTTGCAGAAAGAAATATAAGAATTCTGCAGTCGACGG
TACCGCGGGCCCGGGATCCACCGGATCTAGATAAC
