>Addgene plasmid #56366 | sfGFP-Caveolin-C-10 | addgene partial sequence | sequence record 104714 | EGFP-C 5'-CATGGTCCTGCTGGAGTTCGTG-3'
AGTCCGGACTCAGATCTGGCAGCAGTGGAGGTTCTGGGGGCAAATACGTAGACTCGGAGGGACATCTCTA
CACCGTTCCCATCCGGGAACAGGGCAACATCTACAAGCCCAACAACAAGGCCATGGCAGACGAGCTGAGC
GAGAAGCAAGTGTACGACGCGCACACCAAGGAGATCGACCTGGTCAACCGCGACCCTAAACACCTCAACG
ATGACGTGGTCAAGATTGACTTTGAAGATGTGATTGCAGAACCAGAAGGGACACACAGTTTTGACGGCAT
TTGGAAGGCCAGCTTCACCACCTTCACTGTGACGAAATACTGGTTTTACCGCTTGCTGTCTGCCCTCTTT
GGCATCCCGATGGCACTCATCTGGGGCATTTACTTCGCCATTCTCTCTTTCCTGCACATCTGGGCAGTTG
TACCATGCATTAAGAGCTTCCTGATTGAGATTCAGTGCATCAGCCGTGTCTATTCCATCTACGTCCACAC
CGTCTGTGACCCACTCTTTGAAGCTGTTGGGAAAATATTCAGCAATGTCCGCATCAACTTGCAGAAAGAA
ATATAAGAATTCTGCAGTCGACGGTACCGCGGGCCCGGGATCCACCGGATCTAGATAACTGATCATAATC
AGCCATACCACATTTGTAGAGGTTTTACTTGCTTTAAAAAACCTCCCACACCTCCCCCTGAACCTGAAAC
ATAAAATGAATGCAATTGTTGTTGTTAACTTGTTTATTGCAGCTTATAATGGTTACAAATAAAGCAATAG
CATCACAA
